Features (pLannotate 1.2.2; 9 found; start..end, strand, type, name):
    126..230     +  promoter       AmpR promoter: bla
    221..301     -  CDS            int (fragment): INT2_ECOLX - Protein inferred from homology: Swiss-Prot protein existence level 3. Putative integrase believed to be involved in the insertion of antibiotic resistance genes into plasmids and transposons. From Escherichia coli.
    387..443     +  CDS            GmR (fragment): gentamycin acetyltransferase; aacC1; confers resistance to gentamycin
    450..1238    +  CDS            aadA: S3AD_ECOLX - Experimental evidence at protein level: Swiss-Prot protein existence level 1. Mediates bacterial resistance to the antibiotics streptomycin and spectinomycin. From Escherichia coli.
   1412..2000    +  rep_origin     ori: high-copy-number ColE1/pMB1/pBR322/pUC origin of replication
   2183..2232    +  CDS            lacI (fragment): lac repressor; lacI; The lac repressor binds to the lac operator to inhibit transcription in E. coli. This inhibition can be relieved by adding lactose or isopropyl-β-D-thiogalactopyranoside (IPTG).
   2264..2497    +  CDS            GUS (fragment): β-glucuronidase; uidA (or gusA) from E. coli
   2579..2965    +  CDS            GUS (fragment): β-glucuronidase; uidA (or gusA) from E. coli
   3065..4261    +  CDS            GUS (fragment): β-glucuronidase; uidA (or gusA) from E. coli
>Addgene plasmid | pICSL80016 | analyzer sequence | sequence record 75089
TTCGTGAGACCACGAAGTGGCTCTTCAGTGGACGAAAGGGCCTCGTGATACGCCTATTTTTATAGGTTAA
TGTCATGATAATAATGGTTTCTTAGACGTCAGGTGGCACTTTTCGGGGAAATGTGCGCGGAACCCCTATT
TGTTTATTTTTCTAAATACATTCAAATATGTATCCGCTCATGAGACAATAACCCTGATAAATGCTTCAAT
AATATTGAAAAAGGAAGAGTATGCGCTCACGCAACTGGTCCAGAACCTTGACCGAACGCAGCGGTGGTAA
CGGCGCAGTGGCGGTTTTCATGGCTTGTTATGACTGTTTTTTTGGGGTACAGTCTATGCCTCGGGCATCC
AAGCAGCAAGCGCGTTACGCCGTGGGTCGATGTTTGATGTTATGGAGCAGCAACGATGTTACGCAGCAGG
GCAGTCGCCCTAAAACAAAGTTAAACATCATGAGGGAAGCGGTGATCGCCGAAGTATCGACTCAACTATC
AGAGGTAGTTGGCGTCATCGAGCGCCATCTCGAACCGACGTTGCTGGCCGTACATTTGTACGGCTCCGCA
GTGGATGGCGGCCTGAAGCCACACAGCGATATTGATTTGCTGGTTACGGTGACCGTAAGGCTTGATGAAA
CAACGCGGCGAGCTTTGATCAACGACCTTTTGGAAACTTCGGCTTCCCCTGGAGAGAGCGAGATTCTCCG
CGCTGTAGAAGTCACCATTGTTGTGCACGACGACATCATTCCGTGGCGTTATCCAGCTAAGCGCGAACTG
CAATTTGGAGAATGGCAGCGCAATGACATTCTTGCAGGTATCTTCGAGCCAGCCACGATCGACATTGATC
TGGCTATCTTGCTGACAAAAGCAAGAGAACATAGCGTTGCCTTGGTAGGTCCAGCGGCGGAGGAACTCTT
TGATCCGGTTCCTGAACAGGATCTATTTGAGGCGCTAAATGAAACCTTAACGCTATGGAACTCGCCGCCC
GACTGGGCTGGCGATGAGCGAAATGTAGTGCTTACGTTGTCCCGCATTTGGTACAGCGCAGTAACCGGCA
AAATCGCGCCGAAGGATGTCGCTGCCGACTGGGCAATGGAGCGCCTGCCGGCCCAGTATCAGCCCGTCAT
ACTTGAAGCTAGACAGGCTTATCTTGGACAAGAAGAAGATCGCTTGGCCTCGCGCGCAGATCAGTTGGAA
GAATTTGTCCATTACGTAAAAGGCGAGATCACCAAGGTAGTCGGCAAATAACTGTCAGACCAAGTTTACT
CATATATACTTTAGATTGATTTAAAACTTCATTTTTAATTTAAAAGGATCTAGGTGAAGATCCTTTTTGA
TAATCTCATGACCAAAATCCCTTAACGTGAGTTTTCGTTCCACTGAGCGTCAGACCCCGTAGAAAAGATC
AAAGGATCTTCTTGAGATCCTTTTTTTCTGCGCGTAATCTGCTGCTTGCAAACAAAAAAACCACCGCTAC
CAGCGGTGGTTTGTTTGCCGGATCAAGAGCTACCAACTCTTTTTCCGAAGGTAACTGGCTTCAGCAGAGC
GCAGATACCAAATACTGTCCTTCTAGTGTAGCCGTAGTTAGGCCACCACTTCAAGAACTCTGTAGCACCG
CCTACATACCTCGCTCTGCTAATCCTGTTACCAGTGGCTGCTGCCAGTGGCGATAAGTCGTGTCTTACCG
GGTTGGACTCAAGACGATAGTTACCGGATAAGGCGCAGCGGTCGGGCTGAACGGGGGGTTCGTGCACACA
GCCCAGCTTGGAGCGAACGACCTACACCGAACTGAGATACCTACAGCGTGAGCTATGAGAAAGCGCCACG
CTTCCCGAAGGGAGAAAGGCGGACAGGTATCCGGTAAGCGGCAGGGTCGGAACAGGAGAGCGCACGAGGG
AGCTTCCAGGGGGAAACGCCTGGTATCTTTATAGTCCTGTCGGGTTTCGCCACCTCTGACTTGAGCGTCG
ATTTTTGTGATGCTCGTCAGGGGGGCGGAGCCTATGGAAAAACGCCAGCAACGCGGCCTTTTTACGGTTC
CTGGCCTTTTGCTGGCCTTTTGCTCACATGTTCTTTCCTGCGTTATCCCCTGATTCTGTGGATAACCGTA
TTACCGCCTTTGAGTGAGCTGATACCGCTCGCCGCAGCCGAACGACCGAGCGCAGCGAGTCAGTGAGCGA
GGAAGCGGAAGAGCGCCCAATACGCAAACCGCCTCTCCCCGCGCGTTGGCCGATTCATTAATCACTCTGT
GGTCTCAAATGGGTCAGTCCCTTATGTTACGTCCTGTAGAAACCCCAACCCGTGAAATCAAAAAACTCGA
CGGCCTGTGGGCATTCAGTCTGGATCGCGAAAACTGTGGAATTGATCAGCGTTGGTGGGAAAGCGCGTTA
CAAGAAAGCCGGGCAATTGCTGTGCCAGGCAGTTTTAACGATCAGTTCGCCGATGCAGATATTCGTAATT
ATGCGGGCAACGTCTGGTATCAGCGCGAAGTCTTTATACCGAAAGGTAAGTCTTACTCTCTCTTTTTTGG
TCTGTATTTTTAATTTTTTGAAGTATACTATTTGTACTGACGCTAATAATCTTTTTTCAGGTTGGGCAGG
CCAGCGTATCGTGCTGCGTTTCGATGCGGTCACTCATTACGGCAAAGTGTGGGTCAATAATCAGGAAGTG
ATGGAGCATCAGGGCGGCTATACGCCATTTGAAGCCGATGTCACGCCGTATGTTATTGCCGGGAAAAGTG
TACGTATCACCGTTTGTGTGAACAACGAACTGAACTGGCAGACTATCCCGCCGGGAATGGTGATTACCGA
CGAAAACGGCAAGAAAAAGCAGTCTTACTTCCATGATTTCTTTAACTATGCCGGAATCCATCGCAGCGTA
ATGCTCTACACCACGCCGAACACCTGGGTGGACGATATCACCGTGGTGACGCATGTCGCGCAAGACTGTA
ACCACGCGTCTGTTGACTGGCAGGTACTTCATGCTTCAACGTGTAACTTAAGAGATACTGTGTGAAATTT
TATATTTCCATACATTTGCTTGACCTTTGCTTTTTGTCAATTTTTTTCCCCTTACAGGTGGTGGCCAATG
GTGATGTCAGCGTTGAACTGCGTGATGCGGATCAACAGGTGGTTGCAACTGGACAAGGCACTAGCGGGAC
TTTGCAAGTGGTGAATCCGCACCTCTGGCAACCGGGTGAAGGTTATCTCTATGAACTGTGCGTCACAGCC
AAAAGCCAGACAGAGTGTGATATCTACCCGCTTCGCGTCGGCATCCGGTCAGTGGCAGTGAAGGGCGAAC
AGTTCCTGATTAACCACAAACCGTTCTACTTTACTGGCTTTGGTCGTCATGAAGATGCGGACTTGCGTGG
CAAAGGATTCGATAACGTGCTGATGGTGCACGACCACGCATTAATGGACTGGATTGGGGCCAACTCCTAC
CGTACCTCGCATTACCCTTACGCTGAAGAGATGCTCGACTGGGCAGATGAACATGGCATCGTGGTGATTG
ATGAAACTGCTGCTGTCGGCTTTAACCTCTCTTTAGGCATTGGTTTCGAAGCGGGCAACAAGCCGAAAGA
ACTGTACAGCGAAGAGGCAGTCAACGGGGAAACTCAGCAAGCGCACTTACAGGCGATTAAAGAGCTGATA
GCGCGTGACAAAAACCACCCAAGCGTGGTGATGTGGAGTATTGCCAACGAACCGGATACCCGTCCGCAAG
GTGCACGGGAATATTTCGCGCCACTGGCGGAAGCAACGCGTAAACTCGACCCGACGCGTCCGATCACCTG
CGTCAATGTAATGTTCTGCGACGCTCACACCGATACCATCAGCGATCTCTTTGATGTGCTGTGCCTGAAC
CGTTATTACGGATGGTATGTCCAAAGCGGCGATTTGGAAACGGCAGAGAAGGTACTGGAAAAAGAACTTC
TGGCCTGGCAGGAGAAACTGCATCAGCCGATTATCATCACCGAATACGGCGTGGATACGTTAGCCGGGCT
GCACTCAATGTACACCGACATGTGGAGTGAAGAGTATCAGTGTGCATGGCTGGATATGTATCACCGCGTC
TTTGATCGCGTCAGCGCCGTCGTCGGTGAACAGGTATGGAATTTCGCCGATTTTGCGACCTCGCAAGGCA
TATTGCGCGTTGGCGGTAACAAGAAAGGGATCTTCACTCGCGACCGCAAACCGAAGTCGGCGGCTTTTCT
GCTGCAAAAACGCTGGACTGGCATGAACTTCGGTGAAAAACCGCAGCAGGGAGGCAAACAAGG
